Addgene plasmid #16419: GLI K12
Depositing lab: Bert Vogelstein. Depositing organization: Johns Hopkins University and School of Medicine. Publication: The GLI gene is a member of the Kruppel family of zinc finger proteins. Kinzler KW, Ruppert JM, Bigner SH, Vogelstein B. Nature. 1988 Mar 24. 332(6162):371-4. 10.1038/332371a0 PubMed 2832761.
Backbone
  Vector backbone: pBluescript KS
  Backbone manufacturer: Stratagene
  Backbone size w/o insert (bp): 3000
  Vector type: Bacterial Expression
Growth in bacteria
  Bacterial resistance: Ampicillin, 100 μg/mL
  Growth temperature: 37°C
  Growth strain: DH5alpha
  Copy number: High Copy
Gene/Insert
  Gene/Insert name: GLI (alt names: Gli-1; glioma-associated oncogene homolog 1)
  Species: H. sapiens (human)
  Insert size (bp): 3601
  Entrez Gene: GLI1 (a.k.a. GLI, PAPA8, PPD1)
  Cloning method: Restriction Enzyme; 5′ cloning site EcoRI (not destroyed); 3′ cloning site EcoRI (not destroyed)
  Sequencing primers: 5′ T7; 3′ T3
Terms and licenses: Academic/Nonprofit Terms; Industry Terms: Not Available to Industry
Depositor comments: GlI K12 contains the entire coding region of GLI (-79 to 3522) cloned into the EcoRI site of pBluescript KS. The GLI cDNA contains an internal EcoRI site so the insert should be excised by cleavage with HindIII (at 5' end of Gli cDNA) and XbaI (at 3' end of Gli cDNA).
How to cite: GLI K12 was a gift from Bert Vogelstein (Addgene plasmid # 16419 ; http://n2t.net/addgene:16419 ; RRID:Addgene_16419)
