[The description below was written by a language model from this plasmid's Addgene catalogue record and pLannotate feature annotations shown in this document.]
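Description:
GLI K12 is a pBluescript KS phagemid carrying the full-length human GLI1 (GLI, glioma-associated oncogene homolog 1) cDNA, a Krüppel-family zinc finger transcription factor that mediates Sonic hedgehog signalling. The backbone is a standard high-copy E. coli cloning vector. It replicates from a ColE1/pUC-type origin, is selected with ampicillin through the β-lactamase gene and its own promoter, and also carries an f1 origin that allows rescue of single-stranded DNA with helper phage. Although catalogued as a bacterial expression vector, it is best regarded as a cDNA clone. It contains no eukaryotic promoter or polyadenylation signal, and no epitope tag or reporter is annotated.

The roughly 3.6 kb insert, spanning positions -79 to 3522 of the cDNA and therefore the entire coding region plus short flanking untranslated sequence, was placed in the EcoRI site of the polylinker, splitting the lacZα region. In the sequenced record the GLI1 open reading frame lies on the minus strand. This is the same orientation as the T3 promoter and the upstream lac promoter/operator, and opposite to the T7 promoter. T3 RNA polymerase should therefore produce sense transcript in vitro and T7 polymerase antisense transcript, which would suit in vitro transcription or riboprobe synthesis. Because the cDNA contains an internal EcoRI site, the depositor notes that the intact insert should be released with HindIII at the 5′ end and XbaI at the 3′ end. The short lacI and RSF ori fragments in the annotation are probably automated matches to backbone sequence rather than functional elements. The plasmid serves mainly as a source of GLI1 coding sequence for subcloning into expression vectors.
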