Features (pLannotate 1.2.2; 15 found; start..end, strand, type, name):
    128..716     -  rep_origin     ori: high-copy-number ColE1/pMB1/pBR322/pUC origin of replication
    887..1747    -  CDS            AmpR: β-lactamase; bla; confers resistance to ampicillin, carbenicillin, and related antibiotics
   1748..1852    -  promoter       AmpR promoter: bla
   1905..2333    -  rep_origin     f1 ori (sequence partly withheld): f1 bacteriophage origin of replication; arrow indicates direction of (+) strand synthesis
   2338..2495    -  CDS            lacZα (fragment): LacZα fragment of β-galactosidase; lacZ fragment
   2498..2516    +  promoter       T7 promoter: promoter for bacteriophage T7 RNA polymerase
   2525..2584    +  misc_feature   MCS (fragment): pBluescript multiple cloning site
   2779..6096    -  CDS            GLI1: GLI1_HUMAN - Also known as GLI. Experimental evidence at protein level: Swiss-Prot protein existence level 1. [Isoform 2]: Acts as a transcriptional activator, but activates a different set of genes than isoform 1. Activates expression of CD24, unlike isoform 1. Mediates SHH signaling. Promotes cancer cell migration. From Homo sapiens (Human).
   6175..6229    +  misc_feature   MCS (fragment): pBluescript multiple cloning site
   6241..6259    -  promoter       T3 promoter: promoter for bacteriophage T3 RNA polymerase
   6304..6320    -  protein_bind   lac operator: The lac repressor binds to the lac operator to inhibit transcription in E. coli. This inhibition can be relieved by adding lactose or isopropyl-β-D-thiogalactopyranoside (IPTG). lac repressor encoded by lacI
   6328..6358    -  promoter       lac promoter: promoter for the E. coli lac operon
   6373..6394    -  protein_bind   CAP binding site: CAP binding activates transcription in the presence of cAMP. E. coli catabolite activator protein
   6407..6499    -  CDS            lacI (fragment): lac repressor; lacI; The lac repressor binds to the lac operator to inhibit transcription in E. coli. This inhibition can be relieved by adding lactose or isopropyl-β-D-thiogalactopyranoside (IPTG).
   6501..6554    -  rep_origin     RSF ori (fragment): Plasmids containing the RSF 1030 origin of replication can be propagated in E. coli cells that contain additional plasmids with compatible origins.
>Addgene plasmid #16419 | GLI K12 | addgene full sequence | sequence record 193940 | Addgene NGS Result
CGGTATCAGCTCACTCAAAGGCGGTAATACGGTTATCCACAGAATCAGGGGATAACGCAGGAAAGAACAT
GTGAGCAAAAGGCCAGCAAAAGGCCAGGAACCGTAAAAAGGCCGCGTTGCTGGCGTTTTTCCATAGGCTC
CGCCCCCCTGACGAGCATCACAAAAATCGACGCTCAAGTCAGAGGTGGCGAAACCCGACAGGACTATAAA
GATACCAGGCGTTTCCCCCTGGAAGCTCCCTCGTGCGCTCTCCTGTTCCGACCCTGCCGCTTACCGGATA
CCTGTCCGCCTTTCTCCCTTCGGGAAGCGTGGCGCTTTCTCATAGCTCACGCTGTAGGTATCTCAGTTCG
GTGTAGGTCGTTCGCTCCAAGCTGGGCTGTGTGCACGAACCCCCCGTTCAGCCCGACCGCTGCGCCTTAT
CCGGTAACTATCGTCTTGAGTCCAACCCGGTAAGACACGACTTATCGCCACTGGCAGCAGCCACTGGTAA
CAGGATTAGCAGAGCGAGGTATGTAGGCGGTGCTACAGAGTTCTTGAAGTGGTGGCCTAACTACGGCTAC
ACTAGAAGAACAGTATTTGGTATCTGCGCTCTGCTGAAGCCAGTTACCTTCGGAAAAAGAGTTGGTAGCT
CTTGATCCGGCAAACAAACCACCGCTGGTAGCGGTGGTTTTTTTGTTTGCAAGCAGCAGATTACGCGCAG
AAAAAAAGGATCTCAAGAAGATCCTTTGATCTTTTCTACGGGGTCTGACGCTCAGTGGAACGAAAACTCA
CGTTAAGGGATTTTGGTCATGAGATTATCAAAAAGGATCTTCACCTAGATCCTTTTAAATTAAAAATGAA
GTTTTAAATCAATCTAAAGTATATATGAGTAAACTTGGTCTGACAGTTACCAATGCTTAATCAGTGAGGC
ACCTATCTCAGCGATCTGTCTATTTCGTTCATCCATAGTTGCCTGACTCCCCGTCGTGTAGATAACTACG
ATACGGGAGGGCTTACCATCTGGCCCCAGTGCTGCAATGATACCGCGAGACCCACGCTCACCGGCTCCAG
ATTTATCAGCAATAAACCAGCCAGCCGGAAGGGCCGAGCGCAGAAGTGGTCCTGCAACTTTATCCGCCTC
CATCCAGTCTATTAATTGTTGCCGGGAAGCTAGAGTAAGTAGTTCGCCAGTTAATAGTTTGCGCAACGTT
GTTGCCATTGCTACAGGCATCGTGGTGTCACGCTCGTCGTTTGGTATGGCTTCATTCAGCTCCGGTTCCC
AACGATCAAGGCGAGTTACATGATCCCCCATGTTGTGCAAAAAAGCGGTTAGCTCCTTCGGTCCTCCGAT
CGTTGTCAGAAGTAAGTTGGCCGCAGTGTTATCACTCATGGTTATGGCAGCACTGCATAATTCTCTTACT
GTCATGCCATCCGTAAGATGCTTTTCTGTGACTGGTGAGTACTCAACCAAGTCATTCTGAGAATAGTGTA
TGCGGCGACCGAGTTGCTCTTGCCCGGCGTCAATACGGGATAATACCGCGCCACATAGCAGAACTTTAAA
AGTGCTCATCATTGGAAAACGTTCTTCGGGGCGAAAACTCTCAAGGATCTTACCGCTGTTGAGATCCAGT
TCGATGTAACCCACTCGTGCACCCAACTGATCTTCAGCATCTTTTACTTTCACCAGCGTTTCTGGGTGAG
CAAAAACAGGAAGGCAAAATGCCGCAAAAAAGGGAATAAGGGCGACACGGAAATGTTGAATACTCATACT
CTTCCTTTTTCAATATTATTGAAGCATTTATCAGGGTTATTGTCTCATGAGCGGATACATATTTGAATGT
ATTTAGAAAAATAAACAAATAGGGGTTCCGCGCACATTTCCCCGAAAAGTGCCACCTAAATTGTAAGCGT
TAATATTTTGTTAAAATTCGCGTTAAATTTTTGTTAAATCAGCTCATTTTTTAACCAATAGGCCGAAATC
GGCAAAATCCCTTATAAATCAAAAGAATAGACCGAGATAGGGT
[37 nt withheld, positions 2004-2040]
AAAGAACGTGGACTCCAACGTCAAAGG
[49 nt withheld, positions 2068-2116]
T
[91 nt withheld, positions 2118-2208]
G
[124 nt withheld, positions 2210-2333]
CCCATTCGCCATTCAGGCTGCGCAACTGTTGGGAAGGGCGATCGGTGCGGGCCTCTTCGCTATTACGCCA
GCTGGCGAAAGGGGGATGTGCTGCAAGGCGATTAAGTTGGGTAACGCCAGGGTTTTCCCAGTCACGACGT
TGTAAAACGACGGCCAGTGAATTGTAATACGACTCACTATAGGGCGAATTGGAGCTCCACCGCGGTGGCG
GCCGCTCTAGAACTAGTGGATCCCCCGGGCTGCAGGAATTCCCCTTTATTATCAGGAAACAGTGTCATTA
TCAAATTTCTCCTCAAAACGTATACAGACTATACATAGCCCCCAGCCCATACCTCCCATCCCTGGGGCAT
CTTGTGCAGGGGACTGCAGCTCCCCCAATTTTTCTGGAAGGATAGAAACCCCTTAGGAAATGCGATCTGT
GATGGATGAGATTCCCTACTCTTTAGGCACTAGAGTTGAGGAATTCTGTTTCCCCAGGTAGGGATCTCAG
TAAGACACTCATGTTGCCCACAGCCATGTTGGGGGGCCCAGAGGGAGGTGGGGTATGTCCAGAGCTGCCC
CGCTGATCATGGGAAGGAGGAGGACTCAGCCCCTGGGGCTCATCCAGAATAGCCACAAAGTCCAGCTGAG
TGTTGTCAAGATCAAGAGAGTCCAGGGGGTTACATACCTGTCCTTCGGGAGGAGGGTACAAGGCAGGACC
CCCTCCTAGCCTGCCCACCTCAGGATGACCACAGCTGGGGTTTGTGCCTCCCACTTTGAGAGGCCCATAG
CAAGTGGGCAATGGGGGCAGAAGTCGAGGTGGTGCTGCTGCCCTATGTGAAGCCCTATTTGCCCCCACTA
CAAAATTTTCATGGCATGGTGAAGGGGTGGGATAGGAACCTGACTTGTGATTGGGCAAGTTGGGTCCAAA
GCCAGGTCCATATGTGTTCACTGGAGCTTTAGCACGGCTTGGGCTAACCTGGGAACCCCCCAGAAACTTG
GGACTCTGGTAGGAAGGTTCCTGGGCGGGGGCATCTTCCCTGCCCCCACCCTCCCACAGTAGCTCCTGTT
GAGATTGAACATAATTACACACAAGCTGAGCCTTGAGCTGCCCTGTGGAATGGGTGGGGGAATCAAAGTC
CAGGCAAGGCCTGGGTTCTGAAGGAAGATAATCAGGGGGTGGCTGGGTATAGGGGCCTGACTGGAGATAT
TGGGGAGGAGAGGGCTGGGGGTAATGGGAAAAGAGAGGCTGTGGATGTGGGGGCCCCTCACTGGGGTGGG
CATTGAGGCAGGGTGCCAGTCCTGTGGAGTCAGACCCCACTGGGCACCCCTGTTCTGGCTTGACTTGCAC
TTGTCCATAATGTTCAAGTCGAGGACACTGGCTGTAGGTTCCACCTAGAGCCTTGGGGCCTGGGTACAGC
CCAGAGTGGGAAGGGAACTCACCCCATGTTTCTTGGGTGGGGTCAGGATATGAGGCCTGCTGGGGACAGG
GGTTGGGGCCATAGTTGGTGGGTGGACCAGGCCCAAGAGGCAGAGAGCCTGGACCCCTCGCTCCATAAGG
CTCAGCTGCTGCCCCTTCAGGTCCCCCATATCCCAGAGTATCAGTAGGTGGGAAGTCCATATAGGGGTTC
AGACCACTGCCCACCATGGAGGTCCCAACTTCTGGCTCTTCCTGTAGCCCTCTAGCATCCATGGCAGCAT
TCTCAGTGATGCTGGGGGGCTGTGGTGAGTAGACAGAGGTTGGGAGGTAAGGATCAAAGTTCTGTCCTCC
CCCTGCCACAGTGGGTGGGGTATGGACACAGCCCAGGCTCTTGAACCTCTGGACTCTAGCTGGAGCAGGA
CGGTCAGCAGCCTGGGCTGGGTCACTGGCCCTCCGGGTGACCCCTGCATTGGGGTTGTATCCTGGATACT
CGGCTCGGCTTCTCCAAGGAGGCATGGGAAGACCACCTATCCGATCCAGGCTGGATGCTGCAGTGGGCGA
AGTACCACCCCCTCTGGCTGAAGCATATCTTGCCCGAAGCAGGTAGTGCTGGGCAGGCATAAGGCCAGGC
AGGGAGGATGCTCCATTCTCTGGTGGGGAGCCAGGGGGGAAAGGAGAGGCCAGGGAGGAGCGGCGGCTGA
CAGTATAGGCAGAGCTGATGCTGCTGGAGCTGCTGCTGCGGCGTTCAAGAGAGACTGGGGGGCCCACGCG
GCGGGACACAGTGGTACCGGTGTGGGACAAGCTGGGCAGTTTGAGACCCCGGGTCCCTATTGGCCGGAGT
TGATGTAGCTGGTCCAGCCTGAGGTTCTCAAGGCGGCGAAGAGTGGACAGACCAGTGCCAGCAATGCAAG
GTCCCTCGTCCAAGCTGGAGAGGTCTTCAGTGCTGCCCCCTGCATTGCCAGTCATTTCCACACCACTGTC
TGTATTGGCTGCACTCCCTGCCGGGGAGTGGTCACTGCTGCAGGATGACTGGGCCCCAGGGCTTGGCTGT
GGCTTCATGGCACCCTCTGGCACAGTCAGTCTGCTTTCCTCCCTGATGGGACCTCCTTCCCGCTCCCTCT
TGGGCTCCACTGTAGAAATGGATGGTGCCCGAGGCAGGGGGCCATCCCCACGGTGCCGTTTGGTCACATG
GGCGTCAGGACCATGCACTGTCTTGACATGTTTTCGCAGCGAGCTAGGATCTGTATAGCGTTTGGTGCAG
CCAGGGAGCTTACATACATACGGCTTCTCATTGGAATGGGTCCGATTCTGGTGCTTGGCTCGGTCACTGG
CATTGCTGAAGGCTTTACTGCAGCCCTCGTGCTCACACATGTATGGCTTCTCACCCGTGTGTGACCGCAG
GTGCGTCTTCAGGTTTTCGAGGCGTGAGTATGACTTCCGGCACCCTTCAAACGTGCACTTGTGTGGCTTC
TCGCCAGTGTGTCTGCGCATGTGAACCACCAGCATGTACTGGGCTTTGAAGGGCCTCAGCTCCCTGGAGC
AGCCCCCCCAGTGGCACACGAACTCCTTCCGCTCCCCGTGGATGTGCTCGCTGTTGATGTGGTGCACCAG
CTGCTCTTGGGAGTCAAATTCCTGGCTGCAGCCATCCCAACGGCAGTCAGTTTCATACACAGATTCAGGC
TCACGCTTCTCCTCTCTCTCGAGGTCCTCCCGCCCATCCAGCATCCCCAACAGGGGATCCTGTATGCCTG
TGGAGTTGGGGCTGGACATATCACCTTCCAAGGGTTCCTCCCGGCACTTGCCAACCAGCATGTCCAGCTC
AGACTTCAGCTGGCAAGTTGGGAAGGGTCCCCGGGACTGAGGATGTGGGATCATCCCACCCCGGGCAGAG
TCATGGGGACCACAAGGCTGGACCCCAAAGGAAGGCGAGGGCCCTTTTTGGTGATTCATCTGGGCTGGGA
ATCCCAGAGATGGGCTCATGGTGCCAATGGAGAGATGACCGTAGGAGCCTCCTGGAGATGTGCATCGCGA
GTTGATGAAAGCTACGAGGGAGCTGGGTGAGGTGCGGATAACCGTCTGCAGGTCCAGGCTGGCATCCGAC
AGAGGTGAGATGGACAGTGCCCGCTTCTTGGTCAACTTGACTGCACTCCGGGGAGAAGAAAAGAGTGGGC
CCTCGGTGCAGCTGTTGGTCTCTCTGGCTGGCCCATAACTGTGGGGGCCGGACATGAGGTTAGCTTGGTG
GCAGAAGGGCGGGCCAGACAGTCCTTCTGTCCCCACACTGGGGGCCCCCTGACTGGGGAGGGGCCGGAGA
CAGCAGGGCTCGCCATAGCTACTGATTGGTGGTGGGGTCATCGAGTTGAACATGGCGTCTCAGAGGAGGG
TGTGGGGACACTCTGTCTGGGCGCTGGGCTCGGGATGCGCGGTCCAGGGCTGGAGTCTGGGGGAATTCGA
TATCAAGCTTATCGATACCGTCGACCTCGAGGGGGGGCCCGGTACCAGCTTTTGTTCCCTTTAGTGAGGG
TTAATTTCGAGCTTGGCGTAATCATGGTCATAGCTGTTTCCTGTGTGAAATTGTTATCCGCTCACAATTC
CACACAACATACGAGCCGGAAGCATAAAGTGTAAAGCCTGGGGTGCCTAATGAGTGAGCTAACTCACATT
AATTGCGTTGCGCTCACTGCCCGCTTTCCAGTCGGGAAACCTGTCGTGCCAGCTGCATTAATGAATCGGC
CAACGCGCGGGGAGAGGCGGTTTGCGTATTGGGCGCTCTTCCGCTTCCTCGCTCACTGACTCGCTGCGCT
CGGTCGTTCGGCTGCGGCGAG
