>Addgene plasmid #16419 | GLI K12 | addgene partial sequence | sequence record 23171 | T7 5'-TAATACGACTCACTATAGGG-3'
GCGGCCGCTCTAGACTAGTGGATCCCCCGGGCTGCAGGAATTCCCCTTTATTATCAGGAAACAGTGTCAT
TATCAAATTTCTCCTCAAAACGTATACAGACTATACATAGCCCCCAGCCCATACCTCCCATCCCTGGGGC
ATCTTGTGCAGGGGACTGCAGCTCCCCCAATTTTTCTGGAAGGATAGAAACCCCTTAGGAAATGCGATCT
GTGATGGATGAGATTCCCTACTCTTTAGGCACTAGAGTTGAGGAATTCTGTTTCCCCAGGTAGGGATCTC
AGTAAGACACTCATGTTGCCCACAGCCATGTTGGGGGGCCCAGAGGGAGGTGGGGTATGTCCAGAGCTGC
CCCGCTGATCATGGGAAGGAGGAGGACTCAGCCCCTGGGGCTCATCCAGAATAGCCACAAAGTCCAGCTG
AGTGTTGTCAAGATCAAGAGAGTCCAGGGGGTTACATACCTGTCCTTCGGGAGGAGGGTACAAGGCAGGA
CCCCCTCCTAGCCTGCCCACCTCAGGATGACCACAGCTGGGGTTTGTGCCTCCCACTTTGAGAGGCCCAT
AGCAAGTGGGCAATGGGGGCAGAAGTCGAGGTGGTGCTGCTGCCCTATGTGAAGCCCTATTTGCCCCCAC
TACAAAATTTTCATGGCATGGTGAAGGGGTGGGATAGGAACCTGACTTGTGATTGGGCAAGTTGGGTCCA
AAGCCAGGTCCATATGTGTTCACTGGAGCTTTAGCACGGCTTGGGCTAACCTGGGAACCCCCCAGAAACT
TGGGACTC
