>Addgene plasmid #16419 | GLI K12 | addgene partial sequence | sequence record 132264 | T7 5'-TAATACGACTCACTATAGGG-3'
CTAGTGGATCCCCCGGGCTGCAGGAATTCCCCTTTATTATCAGGAAACAGTGTCATTATCAAATTTCTCC
TCAAAACGTATACAGACTATACATAGCCCCCAGCCCATACCTCCCATCCCTGGGGCATCTTGTGCAGGGG
ACTGCAGCTCCCCCAATTTTTCTGGAAGGATAGAAACCCCTTAGGAAATGCGATCTGTGATGGATGAGAT
TCCCTACTCTTTAGGCACTAGAGTTGAGGAATTCTGTTTCCCCAGGTAGGGATCTCAGTAAGACACTCAT
GTTGCCCACAGCCATGTTGGGGGGCCCAGAGGGAGGTGGGGTATGTCCAGAGCTGCCCCGCTGATCATGG
GAAGGAGGAGGACTCAGCCCCTGGGGCTCATCCAGAATAGCCACAAAGTCCAGCTGAGTGTTGTCAAGAT
CAAGAGAGTCCAGGGGGTTACATACCTGTCCTTCGGGAGGAGGGTACAAGGCAGGACCCCCTCCTAGCCT
GCCCACCTCAGGATGACCACAGCTGGGGTTTGTGCCTCCCACTTTGAGAGGCCCATAGCAAGTGGGCAAT
GGGGGCAGAAGTCGAGGTGGTGCTGCTGCCCTATGTGAAGCCCTATTTGCCCCCACTACAAAATTTTCAT
GGCATGGTGAAGGGGTGGGATAGGAACCTGACTTGTGATTGGGCAAGTTGGGTCCAAAGCCAGGTCCATA
TGTGTTCACTGGAGCTTTAGCACGGCTTGGGCTAACCTGGGAACCCCCCAGAAACTTGGG
