>Addgene plasmid #16419 | GLI K12 | addgene partial sequence | sequence record 132266 | T3 5'-GCAATTAACCCTCACTAAAGG-3'
TCGACGGTATCGATAAGCTTGATATCGAATTCCCCCAGACTCCAGCCCTGGACCGCGCATCCCGAGCCCA
GCGCCCAGACAGAGTGTCCCCACACCCTCCTCTGAGACGCCATGTTCAACTCGATGACCCCACCACCAAT
CAGTAGCTATGGCGAGCCCTGCTGTCTCCGGCCCCTCCCCAGTCAGGGGGCCCCCAGTGTGGGGACAGAA
GGACTGTCTGGCCCGCCCTTCTGCCACCAAGCTAACCTCATGTCCGGCCCCCACAGTTATGGGCCAGCCA
GAGAGACCAACAGCTGCACCGAGGGCCCACTCTTTTCTTCTCCCCGGAGTGCAGTCAAGTTGACCAAGAA
GCGGGCACTGTCCATCTCACCTCTGTCGGATGCCAGCCTGGACCTGCAGACGGTTATCCGCACCTCACCC
AGCTCCCTCGTAGCTTTCATCAACTCGCGATGCACATCTCCAGGAGGCTCCTACGGTCATCTCTCCATTG
GCACCATGAGCCCATCTCTGGGATTCCCAGCCCAGATGAATCACCAAAAAGGGCCCTCGCCTTCCTTTGG
GGTCCAGCCTTGTGGTCCCCATGACTCTGCCCGGGGTGGGATGATCCCACATCCTCAGTCCCGGGGACCC
TTCCCAACTTGCCAGCTGAAGTCTGAGCTGGACATGCTGGTTGGCAAGTGCCGGGAGGAACCCTTGGAAG
GTGATATGTCCAGCCCCAACTCCACAGGCATACAGGATCCCCTGTTGGGGATGCTGGATGGGCGGGAGGA
CCTCGAGAGAGAGGAGAA
